Addgene plasmid #161791: pUltra-H2B-mTagBFP2
Purpose: 3rd generation lentiviral multicistronic vector for mammalian expression of EGFP, H2B-mTagBFP2, and one gene of interest
Depositing lab: Jorge Luis Arias-Arias. Depositing organization: Universidad de Costa Rica.
Backbone
  Vector backbone: pUltra (Addgene Plasmid #24129)
  Backbone manufacturer: Malcolm Moore
  Backbone size w/o insert (bp): 8326
  Total vector size (bp): 9421
  Vector type: Mammalian Expression, Lentiviral ; Multicistronic
Growth in bacteria
  Bacterial resistance: Ampicillin, 100 μg/mL
  Growth temperature: 37°C
  Growth strain: NEB Stable
  Copy number: High Copy
Gene/Insert
  Gene/Insert name: H2B-mTagBFP2
  Species: H. sapiens (human)
  Insert size (bp): 1095
  Mutation: I174A in the mTagBFP2 protein according to PLoS ONE (2011) 6: e28674. doi:10.1371/journal.pone.0028674
  Promoter: UbC
  Tag / fusion protein: mTagBFP2 (C terminal on insert); EGFP (N terminal on backbone)
  Cloning method: Restriction Enzyme; 5′ cloning site XbaI (not destroyed); 3′ cloning site BamHI (not destroyed)
  Sequencing primers: 5′ hUBCpro-F
Terms and licenses: Academic/Nonprofit Terms; Industry Terms: Not Available to Industry
Depositor comments: pUltra-H2B-mTagBFP2 was cloned by Jorge L. Arias-Arias at Universidad de Costa Rica () This vector allows the multicistronic expression of EGFP, H2B-mTagBFP2, and one gene of interest in mammalian cells. The construct contains two 2A peptides coding sequences and two cloning positions flanked by restriction sites: Position 1 (5' XbaI – 3' BamHI): Occupied by the H2B-mTagBFP2 insert. Position 2 (5' NheI – 3' EcoRI or SaII): Available for cloning one gene of interest. The vector is suitable for transient transfection, but could also be used to produce lentiviral particles for stable expression in mammalian cells. For lentivirus packaging use the additional plasmids psPAX2 (Addgene Plasmid #12260) and pMD2.G (Addgene Plasmid #12259).
How to cite: pUltra-H2B-mTagBFP2 was a gift from Jorge Luis Arias-Arias (Addgene plasmid # 161791 ; http://n2t.net/addgene:161791 ; RRID:Addgene_161791)
