[The description below was written by a language model from this plasmid's Addgene catalogue record and pLannotate feature annotations shown in this document.]
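Description:
pUltra-H2B-mTagBFP2 is a third-generation lentiviral, multicistronic mammalian expression vector of about 9.4 kb, built on the pUltra backbone. In bacteria it is maintained at high copy from a ColE1/pUC-type origin under ampicillin selection (AmpR). The backbone also carries an f1 origin and an SV40 origin. The viral portion starts with an RSV promoter fused to a truncated HIV-1 5' LTR, which makes genomic RNA transcription Tat-independent. This is followed by the Ψ packaging signal with a gag fragment, the RRE for Rev-dependent nuclear export, and the cPPT/CTS element. Downstream of the cargo lie a WPRE, which enhances transcript expression, a truncated 3' LTR (annotated by the software as a truncated 5' LTR), and an SV40 polyadenylation signal.

The payload is a single open reading frame driven by the human ubiquitin C (UbC) promoter. EGFP comes first, followed by human histone H2B (HIST1H2BJ) fused at its C-terminus to mTagBFP2, recorded as carrying the I174A substitution. The fusion occupies the first cloning position, between XbaI and BamHI. According to the depositor, two 2A peptide sequences separate the cistrons. The feature table annotates only the T2A fragment after mTagBFP2, and the unannotated gap between EGFP and H2B presumably holds the other. A second cloning position after the T2A (NheI to EcoRI or SalI) is empty and available for one gene of interest.

Ribosomal skipping at the 2A sites should yield free green fluorescence, a blue chromatin-bound nuclear label, and the user's protein from one transcript. The plasmid can be used for transient transfection. It can also be packaged with separate packaging and envelope plasmids to make lentiviral particles for stable expression in mammalian cells.
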