Features (pLannotate 1.2.2; 28 found; start..end, strand, type, name):
      1..1212    +  promoter       UbC promoter: human ubiquitin C promoter
   1251..1967    +  CDS            EGFP: EGFP is a basic (constitutively fluorescent) green fluorescent protein published in 1996, derived from Aequorea victoria. It is reported to be a rapidly-maturing weak dimer with moderate acid sensitivity.
   2040..2417    +  CDS            H2B: human histone H2B; HIST1H2BJ
   2436..3134    +  CDS            TagBFP: TagBFP is a basic (constitutively fluorescent) blue fluorescent protein published in 2008, derived from Entacmaea quadricolor. It is reported to be a very rapidly-maturing monomer with very low acid sensitivity.
   3150..3202    +  CDS            T2A (fragment): 2A peptide from Thosea asigna virus capsid protein Eukaryotic ribosomes fail to insert a peptide bond between the Gly and Pro residues, yielding separate polypeptides.
   3247..3835    +  misc_feature   WPRE: woodchuck hepatitis virus posttranscriptional regulatory element
   3856..3993    +  CDS            nef (fragment): NEF_HV1LA - Experimental evidence at protein level: Swiss-Prot protein existence level 1. Extracellular Nef protein targets CD4(+) T-lymphocytes for apoptosis by interacting with CXCR4 surface receptors. From Human immunodeficiency virus type 1 group M subtype B (isolate Lai) (HIV-1).
   3979..4159    +  LTR            5' LTR (truncated): truncated 5' long terminal repeat (LTR) from HIV-1
   4231..4352    +  polyA_signal   SV40 poly(A) signal: SV40 polyadenylation signal
   4392..4527    +  rep_origin     SV40 ori: SV40 origin of replication
   4548..4566    -  promoter       T7 promoter: promoter for bacteriophage T7 RNA polymerase
   4574..4729    +  CDS            lacZα (fragment): LacZα fragment of β-galactosidase; lacZ fragment
   4734..5162    +  rep_origin     f1 ori (sequence partly withheld): f1 bacteriophage origin of replication; arrow indicates direction of (+) strand synthesis
   5215..5319    +  promoter       AmpR promoter: bla
   5320..6180    +  CDS            AmpR: β-lactamase; bla; confers resistance to ampicillin, carbenicillin, and related antibiotics
   6351..6939    +  rep_origin     ori: high-copy-number ColE1/pMB1/pBR322/pUC origin of replication
   7122..7214    +  CDS            lacI (fragment): lac repressor; lacI; The lac repressor binds to the lac operator to inhibit transcription in E. coli. This inhibition can be relieved by adding lactose or isopropyl-β-D-thiogalactopyranoside (IPTG).
   7227..7248    +  protein_bind   CAP binding site: CAP binding activates transcription in the presence of cAMP. E. coli catabolite activator protein
   7263..7293    +  promoter       lac promoter: promoter for the E. coli lac operon
   7301..7317    +  protein_bind   lac operator: The lac repressor binds to the lac operator to inhibit transcription in E. coli. This inhibition can be relieved by adding lactose or isopropyl-β-D-thiogalactopyranoside (IPTG). lac repressor encoded by lacI
   7362..7380    +  promoter       T3 promoter: promoter for bacteriophage T3 RNA polymerase
   7408..7634    +  promoter       RSV promoter: Rous sarcoma virus enhancer/promoter
   7635..7815    +  LTR            5' LTR (truncated): truncated 5' long terminal repeat (LTR) from HIV-1
   7862..7987    +  misc_feature   HIV-1 Ψ: packaging signal of human immunodeficiency virus type 1
   7971..8334    +  CDS            HIV-1 gag (fragment): gag protein from human immunodeficiency virus 1; gag
   8480..8713    +  misc_feature   RRE: The Rev response element (RRE) of HIV-1 allows for Rev-dependent mRNA export from the nucleus to the cytoplasm.
   9090..9190    +  CDS            Rev (fragment): human immunodeficiency virus 1 (HIV-1) Rev protein; rev; enhances nuclear export of unspliced and incompletely spliced viral mRNAs
   9240..9357    +  misc_feature   cPPT/CTS: central polypurine tract and central termination sequence of HIV-1
>Addgene plasmid #161791 | pUltra-H2B-mTagBFP2 | addgene full sequence | sequence record 316818 | Addgene NGS Result
GGCCTCCGCGCCGGGTTTTGGCGCCTCCCGCGGGCGCCCCCCTCCTCACGGCGAGCGCTGCCACGTCAGA
CGAAGGGCGCAGCGAGCGTCCTGATCCTTCCGCCCGGACGCTCAGGACAGCGGCCCGCTGCTCATAAGAC
TCGGCCTTAGAACCCCAGTATCAGCAGAAGGACATTTTAGGACGGGACTTGGGTGACTCTAGGGCACTGG
TTTTCTTTCCAGAGAGCGGAACAGGCGAGGAAAAGTAGTCCCTTCTCGGCGATTCTGCGGAGGGATCTCC
GTGGGGCGGTGAACGCCGATGATTATATAAGGACGCGCCGGGTGTGGCACAGCTAGTTCCGTCGCAGCCG
GGATTTGGGTCGCGGTTCTTGTTTGTGGATCGCTGTGATCGTCACTTGGTGAGTAGCGGGCTGCTGGGCT
GGCCGGGGCTTTCGTGGCCGCCGGGCCGCTCGGTGGGACGGAAGCGTGTGGAGAGACCGCCAAGGGCTGT
AGTCTGGGTCCGCGAGCAAGGTTGCCCTGAACTGGGGGTTGGGGGGAGCGCAGCAAAATGGCGGCTGTTC
CCGAGTCTTGAATGGAAGACGCTTGTGAGGCGGGCTGTGAGGTCGTTGAAACAAGGTGGGGGGCATGGTG
GGCGGCAAGAACCCAAGGTCTTGAGGCCTTCGCTAATGCGGGAAAGCTCTTATTCGGGTGAGATGGGCTG
GGGCACCATCTGGGGACCCTGACGTGAAGTTTGTCACTGACTGGAGAACTCGGTTTGTCGTCTGTTGCGG
GGGCGGCAGTTATGGCGGTGCCGTTGGGCAGTGCACCCGTACCTTTGGGAGCGCGCGCCCTCGTCGTGTC
GTGACGTCACCCGTTCTGTTGGCTTATAATGCAGGGTGGGGCCACCTGCCGGTAGGTGTGCGGTAGGCTT
TTCTCCGTCGCAGGACGCAGGGTTCGGGCCTAGGGTAGGCTCTCCTGAATCGACAGGCGCCGGACCTCTG
GTGAGGGGAGGGATAAGTGAGGCGTCAGTTTCTTTGGTCGGTTTTATGTACCTATCTTCTTAAGTAGCTG
AAGCTCCGGTTTTGAACTATGCGCTCGGGGTTGGCGAGTGTGTTTTGTGAAGTTTTTTAGGCACCTTTTG
AAATGTAATCATTTGGGTCAATATGTAATTTTCAGTGTTAGACTAGTAAATTGTCCGCTAAATTCTGGCC
GTTTTTGGCTTTTTTGTTAGACGAAGCTTGGGCTGCAGGTCCGATCCACCGGTCGCCACCATGGTGAGCA
AGGGCGAGGAGCTGTTCACCGGGGTGGTGCCCATCCTGGTCGAGCTGGACGGCGACGTAAACGGCCACAA
GTTCAGCGTGTCCGGCGAGGGCGAGGGCGATGCCACCTACGGCAAGCTGACCCTGAAGTTCATCTGCACC
ACCGGCAAGCTGCCCGTGCCCTGGCCCACCCTCGTGACCACCCTGACCTACGGCGTGCAGTGCTTCAGCC
GCTACCCCGACCACATGAAGCAGCACGACTTCTTCAAGTCCGCCATGCCCGAAGGCTACGTCCAGGAGCG
CACCATCTTCTTCAAGGACGACGGCAACTACAAGACCCGCGCCGAGGTGAAGTTCGAGGGCGACACCCTG
GTGAACCGCATCGAGCTGAAGGGCATCGACTTCAAGGAGGACGGCAACATCCTGGGGCACAAGCTGGAGT
ACAACTACAACAGCCACAACGTCTATATCATGGCCGACAAGCAGAAGAACGGCATCAAGGTGAACTTCAA
GATCCGCCACAACATCGAGGACGGCAGCGTGCAGCTCGCCGACCACTACCAGCAGAACACCCCCATCGGC
GACGGCCCCGTGCTGCTGCCCGACAACCACTACCTGAGCACCCAGTCCGCCCTGAGCAAAGACCCCAACG
AGAAGCGCGATCACATGGTCCTGCTGGAGTTCGTGACCGCCGCCGGGATCACTCTCGGCATGGACGAGCT
GTACAAGGGATCTGGAGCAACAAACTTCTCACTACTCAAACAAGCAGGTGACGTGGAGGAGAATCCCGGG
CCTTCTAGAATGCCAGAGCCAGCGAAGTCTGCTCCCGCCCCGAAAAAGGGCTCCAAGAAGGCGGTGACTA
AGGCGCAGAAGAAAGGCGGCAAGAAGCGCAAGCGCAGCCGCAAGGAGAGCTATTCCATCTATGTGTACAA
GGTTCTGAAGCAGGTCCACCCTGACACCGGCATTTCGTCCAAGGCCATGGGCATCATGAACTCGTTTGTG
AACGACATTTTCGAGCGCATCGCAGGTGAGGCTTCCCGCCTGGCGCATTACAACAAGCGCTCGACCATCA
CCTCCAGGGAGATCCAGACGGCCGTGCGCCTGCTGCTGCCTGGGGAGTTGGCCAAGCACGCCGTGTCCGA
GGGTACTAAGGCCATCACCAAGTACACCAGCGCTAAGGACCCTCCAGTCGCCACCATGAGCGAGTTGATC
AAGGAAAACATGCATATGAAGCTCTACATGGAAGGCACCGTGGACAACCACCATTTCAAGTGTACCTCCG
AGGGAGAGGGAAAGCCTTACGAGGGAACTCAGACCATGCGCATCAAGGTCGTGGAAGGCGGTCCACTGCC
CTTCGCTTTCGACATTCTCGCCACCTCATTCCTCTACGGCTCCAAGACTTTCATCAATCATACCCAGGGT
ATTCCCGATTTCTTCAAGCAATCGTTCCCGGAAGGGTTTACCTGGGAACGCGTGACCACTTACGAGGACG
GAGGGGTCCTGACCGCAACTCAGGACACTAGCCTGCAGGACGGTTGCCTGATCTATAACGTGAAGATTCG
GGGAGTGAACTTCACCTCCAACGGACCTGTCATGCAAAAGAAAACCCTGGGCTGGGAAGCCTTTACCGAG
ACTCTGTATCCGGCCGACGGCGGACTTGAGGGGAGAAATGATATGGCGCTGAAACTGGTCGGCGGCTCCC
ACCTGATCGCCAACGCCAAGACGACCTACCGGTCGAAGAAGCCCGCCAAGAACCTGAAGATGCCGGGAGT
GTACTACGTGGACTACAGGCTGGAGCGGATCAAGGAAGCCAACAACGAAACATACGTGGAACAGCACGAA
GTGGCCGTGGCGCGCTACTGCGATCTCCCTAGCAAACTGGGGCACAAACTCAATGGATCCGGCTCCGGCG
AGGGCAGGGGAAGTCTACTAACATGCGGGGACGTGGAGGAAAATCCCGGCCCAGCTAGCGTGTGATCAGA
ATTCGTTCCGGAGTCGTCGACTCGACAATCAACCTCTGGATTACAAAATTTGTGAAAGATTGACTGGTAT
TCTTAACTATGTTGCTCCTTTTACGCTATGTGGATACGCTGCTTTAATGCCTTTGTATCATGCTATTGCT
TCCCGTATGGCTTTCATTTTCTCCTCCTTGTATAAATCCTGGTTGCTGTCTCTTTATGAGGAGTTGTGGC
CCGTTGTCAGGCAACGTGGCGTGGTGTGCACTGTGTTTGCTGACGCAACCCCCACTGGTTGGGGCATTGC
CACCACCTGTCAGCTCCTTTCCGGGACTTTCGCTTTCCCCCTCCCTATTGCCACGGCGGAACTCATCGCC
GCCTGCCTTGCCCGCTGCTGGACAGGGGCTCGGCTGTTGGGCACTGACAATTCCGTGGTGTTGTCGGGGA
AGCTGACGTCCTTTCCATGGCTGCTCGCCTGTGTTGCCACCTGGATTCTGCGCGGGACGTCCTTCTGCTA
CGTCCCTTCGGCCCTCAATCCAGCGGACCTTCCTTCCCGCGGCCTGCTGCCGGCTCTGCGGCCTCTTCCG
CATCTTCGCCTTCGCCCTCAGACGAGTCGGATCTCCCTTTGGGCCGCCTCCCCGCCTGGAATTAATTCGA
GCTCGGTACCTTTAAGACCAATGACTTACAAGGCAGCTGTAGATCTTAGCCACTTTTTAAAAGAAAAGGG
GGGACTGGAAGGGCTACGTAACTCCCAACGAAGACAAGATCTGCTTTTTGCTTGTACTGGGTCTCTCTGG
TTAGACCAGATCTGAGCCTGGGAGCTCTCTGGCTAACTAGGGAACCCACTGCTTAAGCCTCAATAAAGCT
TGCCTTGAGTGCTTCAAGTAGTGTGTGCCCGTCTGTTGTGTGACTCTGGTAACTAGAGATCCCTCAGACC
CTTTTAGTCAGTGTGGAAAATCTCTAGCAGTAGTAGTTCATGTCATCTTATTATTCAGTATTTATAACTT
GCAAAGAAATGAATATCAGAGAGTGAGAGGAACTTGTTTATTGCAGCTTATAATGGTTACAAATAAAGCA
ATAGCATCACAAATTTCACAAATAAAGCATTTTTTTCACTGCATTCTAGTTGTGGTTTGTCCAAACTCAT
CAATGTATCTTATCATGTCTGGCTCTAGCTATCCCGCCCCTAACTCCGCCCATCCCGCCCCTAACTCCGC
CCAGTTCCGCCCATTCTCCGCCCCATGGCTGACTAATTTTTTTTATTTATGCAGAGGCCGAGGCCGCCTC
GGCCTCTGAGCTATTCCAGAAGTAGTGAGGAGGCTTTTTTGGAGGCCTAGGGACGTACCCAATTCGCCCT
ATAGTGAGTCGTATTACGCGCGCTCACTGGCCGTCGTTTTACAACGTCGTGACTGGGAAAACCCTGGCGT
TACCCAACTTAATCGCCTTGCAGCACATCCCCCTTTCGCCAGCTGGCGTAATAGCGAAGAGGCCCGCACC
GATCGCCCTTCCCAACAGTTGCGCAGCCTGAATGGCGAATGGG
[124 nt withheld, positions 4734-4857]
C
[91 nt withheld, positions 4859-4949]
A
[49 nt withheld, positions 4951-4999]
CCTTTGACGTTGGAGTCCACGTTCTTT
[37 nt withheld, positions 5027-5063]
ACCCTATCTCGGTCTATTCTTTTGATTTATAAGGGATTTTGCCGATTTCGGCCTATTGGTTAAAAAATGA
GCTGATTTAACAAAAATTTAACGCGAATTTTAACAAAATATTAACGCTTACAATTTAGGTGGCACTTTTC
GGGGAAATGTGCGCGGAACCCCTATTTGTTTATTTTTCTAAATACATTCAAATATGTATCCGCTCATGAG
ACAATAACCCTGATAAATGCTTCAATAATATTGAAAAAGGAAGAGTATGAGTATTCAACATTTCCGTGTC
GCCCTTATTCCCTTTTTTGCGGCATTTTGCCTTCCTGTTTTTGCTCACCCAGAAACGCTGGTGAAAGTAA
AAGATGCTGAAGATCAGTTGGGTGCACGAGTGGGTTACATCGAACTGGATCTCAACAGCGGTAAGATCCT
TGAGAGTTTTCGCCCCGAAGAACGTTTTCCAATGATGAGCACTTTTAAAGTTCTGCTATGTGGCGCGGTA
TTATCCCGTATTGACGCCGGGCAAGAGCAACTCGGTCGCCGCATACACTATTCTCAGAATGACTTGGTTG
AGTACTCACCAGTCACAGAAAAGCATCTTACGGATGGCATGACAGTAAGAGAATTATGCAGTGCTGCCAT
AACCATGAGTGATAACACTGCGGCCAACTTACTTCTGACAACGATCGGAGGACCGAAGGAGCTAACCGCT
TTTTTGCACAACATGGGGGATCATGTAACTCGCCTTGATCGTTGGGAACCGGAGCTGAATGAAGCCATAC
CAAACGACGAGCGTGACACCACGATGCCTGTAGCAATGGCAACAACGTTGCGCAAACTATTAACTGGCGA
ACTACTTACTCTAGCTTCCCGGCAACAATTAATAGACTGGATGGAGGCGGATAAAGTTGCAGGACCACTT
CTGCGCTCGGCCCTTCCGGCTGGCTGGTTTATTGCTGATAAATCTGGAGCCGGTGAGCGTGGGTCTCGCG
GTATCATTGCAGCACTGGGGCCAGATGGTAAGCCCTCCCGTATCGTAGTTATCTACACGACGGGGAGTCA
GGCAACTATGGATGAACGAAATAGACAGATCGCTGAGATAGGTGCCTCACTGATTAAGCATTGGTAACTG
TCAGACCAAGTTTACTCATATATACTTTAGATTGATTTAAAACTTCATTTTTAATTTAAAAGGATCTAGG
TGAAGATCCTTTTTGATAATCTCATGACCAAAATCCCTTAACGTGAGTTTTCGTTCCACTGAGCGTCAGA
CCCCGTAGAAAAGATCAAAGGATCTTCTTGAGATCCTTTTTTTCTGCGCGTAATCTGCTGCTTGCAAACA
AAAAAACCACCGCTACCAGCGGTGGTTTGTTTGCCGGATCAAGAGCTACCAACTCTTTTTCCGAAGGTAA
CTGGCTTCAGCAGAGCGCAGATACCAAATACTGTTCTTCTAGTGTAGCCGTAGTTAGGCCACCACTTCAA
GAACTCTGTAGCACCGCCTACATACCTCGCTCTGCTAATCCTGTTACCAGTGGCTGCTGCCAGTGGCGAT
AAGTCGTGTCTTACCGGGTTGGACTCAAGACGATAGTTACCGGATAAGGCGCAGCGGTCGGGCTGAACGG
GGGGTTCGTGCACACAGCCCAGCTTGGAGCGAACGACCTACACCGAACTGAGATACCTACAGCGTGAGCT
ATGAGAAAGCGCCACGCTTCCCGAAGGGAGAAAGGCGGACAGGTATCCGGTAAGCGGCAGGGTCGGAACA
GGAGAGCGCACGAGGGAGCTTCCAGGGGGAAACGCCTGGTATCTTTATAGTCCTGTCGGGTTTCGCCACC
TCTCACTTGAGCGTCGATTTTTGTGATGCTCGTCAGGGGGGCGGAGCCTATGGAAAAACGCCAGCAACGC
GGCCTTTTTACGGTTCCTGGCCTTTTGCTGGCCTTTTGCTCACATGTTCTTTCCTGCGTTATCCCCTGAT
TCTGTGGATAACCGTATTACCGCCTTTGAGTGAGCTGATACCGCTCGCCGCAGCCGAACGACCGAGCGCA
GCGAGTCAGTGAGCGAGGAAGCGGAAGAGCGCCCAATACGCAAACCGCCTCTCCCCGCGCGTTGGCCGAT
TCATTAATGCAGCTGGCACGACAGGTTTCCCGACTGGAAAGCGGGCAGTGAGCGCAACGCAATTAATGTG
AGTTAGCTCACTCATTAGGCACCCCAGGCTTTACACTTTATGCTTCCGGCTCGTATGTTGTGTGGAATTG
TGAGCGGATAACAATTTCACACAGGAAACAGCTATGACCATGATTACGCCAAGCGCGCAATTAACCCTCA
CTAAAGGGAACAAAAGCTGGAGCTGCAAGCTTAATGTAGTCTTATGCAATACTCTTGTAGTCTTGCAACA
TGGTAACGATGAGTTAGCAACATGCCTTACAAGGAGAGAAAAAGCACCGTGCATGCCGATTGGTGGAAGT
AAGGTGGTACGATCGTGCCTTATTAGGAAGGCAACAGACGGGTCTGACATGGATTGGACGAACCACTGAA
TTGCCGCATTGCAGAGATATTGTATTTAAGTGCCTAGCTCGATACATAAACGGGTCTCTCTGGTTAGACC
AGATCTGAGCCTGGGAGCTCTCTGGCTAACTAGGGAACCCACTGCTTAAGCCTCAATAAAGCTTGCCTTG
AGTGCTTCAAGTAGTGTGTGCCCGTCTGTTGTGTGACTCTGGTAACTAGAGATCCCTCAGACCCTTTTAG
TCAGTGTGGAAAATCTCTAGCAGTGGCGCCCGAACAGGGACTTGAAAGCGAAAGGGAAACCAGAGGAGCT
CTCTCGACGCAGGACTCGGCTTGCTGAAGCGCGCACGGCAAGAGGCGAGGGGCGGCGACTGGTGAGTACG
CCAAAAATTTTGACTAGCGGAGGCTAGAAGGAGAGAGATGGGTGCGAGAGCGTCAGTATTAAGCGGGGGA
GAATTAGATCGCGATGGGAAAAAATTCGGTTAAGGCCAGGGGGAAAGAAAAAATATAAATTAAAACATAT
AGTATGGGCAAGCAGGGAGCTAGAACGATTCGCAGTTAATCCTGGCCTGTTAGAAACATCAGAAGGCTGT
AGACAAATACTGGGACAGCTACAACCATCCCTTCAGACAGGATCAGAAGAACTTAGATCATTATATAATA
CAGTAGCAACCCTCTATTGTGTGCATCAAAGGATAGAGATAAAAGACACCAAGGAAGCTTTAGACAAGAT
AGAGGAAGAGCAAAACAAAAGTAAGACCACCGCACAGCAAGCGGCCGCTGATCTTCAGACCTGGAGGAGG
AGATATGAGGGACAATTGGAGAAGTGAATTATATAAATATAAAGTAGTAAAAATTGAACCATTAGGAGTA
GCACCCACCAAGGCAAAGAGAAGAGTGGTGCAGAGAGAAAAAAGAGCAGTGGGAATAGGAGCTTTGTTCC
TTGGGTTCTTGGGAGCAGCAGGAAGCACTATGGGCGCAGCGTCAATGACGCTGACGGTACAGGCCAGACA
ATTATTGTCTGGTATAGTGCAGCAGCAGAACAATTTGCTGAGGGCTATTGAGGCGCAACAGCATCTGTTG
CAACTCACAGTCTGGGGCATCAAGCAGCTCCAGGCAAGAATCCTGGCTGTGGAAAGATACCTAAAGGATC
AACAGCTCCTGGGGATTTGGGGTTGCTCTGGAAAACTCATTTGCACCACTGCTGTGCCTTGGAATGCTAG
TTGGAGTAATAAATCTCTGGAACAGATTTGGAATCACACGACCTGGATGGAGTGGGACAGAGAAATTAAC
AATTACACAAGCTTAATACACTCCTTAATTGAAGAATCGCAAAACCAGCAAGAAAAGAATGAACAAGAAT
TATTGGAATTAGATAAATGGGCAAGTTTGTGGAATTGGTTTAACATAACAAATTGGCTGTGGTATATAAA
ATTATTCATAATGATAGTAGGAGGCTTGGTAGGTTTAAGAATAGTTTTTGCTGTACTTTCTATAGTGAAT
AGAGTTAGGCAGGGATATTCACCATTATCGTTTCAGACCCACCTCCCAACCCCGAGGGGACCCGACAGGC
CCGAAGGAATAGAAGAAGAAGGTGGAGAGAGAGACAGAGACAGATCCATTCGATTAGTGAACGGATCGGC
ACTGCGTGCGCCAATTCTGCAGACAAATGGCAGTATTCATCCACAATTTTAAAAGAAAAGGGGGGATTGG
GGGGTACAGTGCAGGGGAAAGAATAGTAGACATAATAGCAACAGACATACAAACTAAAGAATTACAAAAA
CAAATTACAAAAATTCAAAATTTTCGGGTTTATTACAGGGACAGCAGAGATCCAGTTTGGTTAATTAACC
CGTGTCGGCTCCAGATCT
